>Addgene plasmid #220565 | pCDH-EWSR1::WT1(-KTS) | addgene full sequence | sequence record 437685 | Addgene NGS Result
ACGCGTGTAGTCTTATGCAATACTCTTGTAGTCTTGCAACATGGTAACGATGAGTTAGCAACATGCCTTA
CAAGGAGAGAAAAAGCACCGTGCATGCCGATTGGTGGAAGTAAGGTGGTACGATCGTGCCTTATTAGGAA
GGCAACAGACGGGTCTGACATGGATTGGACGAACCACTGAATTGCCGCATTGCAGAGATATTGTATTTAA
GTGCCTAGCTCGATACATAAACGGGTCTCTCTGGTTAGACCAGATCTGAGCCTGGGAGCTCTCTGGCTAA
CTAGGGAACCCACTGCTTAAGCCTCAATAAAGCTTGCCTTGAGTGCTTCAAGTAGTGTGTGCCCGTCTGT
TGTGTGACTCTGGTAACTAGAGATCCCTCAGACCCTTTTAGTCAGTGTGGAAAATCTCTAGCAGTGGCGC
CCGAACAGGGACTTGAAAGCGAAAGGGAAACCAGAGGAGCTCTCTCGACGCAGGACTCGGCTTGCTGAAG
CGCGCACGGCAAGAGGCGAGGGGCGGCGACTGGTGAGTACGCCAAAAATTTTGACTAGCGGAGGCTAGAA
GGAGAGAGATGGGTGCGAGAGCGTCAGTATTAAGCGGGGGAGAATTAGATCGCGATGGGAAAAAATTCGG
TTAAGGCCAGGGGGAAAGAAAAAATATAAATTAAAACATATAGTATGGGCAAGCAGGGAGCTAGAACGAT
TCGCAGTTAATCCTGGCCTGTTAGAAACATCAGAAGGCTGTAGACAAATACTGGGACAGCTACAACCATC
CCTTCAGACAGGATCAGAAGAACTTAGATCATTATATAATACAGTAGCAACCCTCTATTGTGTGCATCAA
AGGATAGAGATAAAAGACACCAAGGAAGCTTTAGACAAGATAGAGGAAGAGCAAAACAAAAGTAAGACCA
CCGCACAGCAAGCGGCCACTGATCTTCAGACCTGGAGGAGGAGATATGAGGGACAATTGGAGAAGTGAAT
TATATAAATATAAAGTAGTAAAAATTGAACCATTAGGAGTAGCACCCACCAAGGCAAAGAGAAGAGTGGT
GCAGAGAGAAAAAAGAGCAGTGGGAATAGGAGCTTTGTTCCTTGGGTTCTTGGGAGCAGCAGGAAGCACT
ATGGGCGCAGCGTCAATGACGCTGACGGTACAGGCCAGACAATTATTGTCTGGTATAGTGCAGCAGCAGA
ACAATTTGCTGAGGGCTATTGAGGCGCAACAGCATCTGTTGCAACTCACAGTCTGGGGCATCAAGCAGCT
CCAGGCAAGAATCCTGGCTGTGGAAAGATACCTAAAGGATCAACAGCTCCTGGGGATTTGGGGTTGCTCT
GGAAAACTCATTTGCACCACTGCTGTGCCTTGGAATGCTAGTTGGAGTAATAAATCTCTGGAACAGATTT
GGAATCACACGACCTGGATGGAGTGGGACAGAGAAATTAACAATTACACAAGCTTAATACACTCCTTAAT
TGAAGAATCGCAAAACCAGCAAGAAAAGAATGAACAAGAATTATTGGAATTAGATAAATGGGCAAGTTTG
TGGAATTGGTTTAACATAACAAATTGGCTGTGGTATATAAAATTATTCATAATGATAGTAGGAGGCTTGG
TAGGTTTAAGAATAGTTTTTGCTGTACTTTCTATAGTGAATAGAGTTAGGCAGGGATATTCACCATTATC
GTTTCAGACCCACCTCCCAACCCCGAGGGGACCCGACAGGCCCGAAGGAATAGAAGAAGAAGGTGGAGAG
AGAGACAGAGACAGATCCATTCGATTAGTGAACGGATCTCGACGGTATCGGTTAACTTTTAAAAGAAAAG
GGGGGATTGGGGGGTACAGTGCAGGGGAAAGAATAGTAGACATAATAGCAACAGACATACAAACTAAAGA
ATTACAAAAACAAATTACAAAATTCAAAATTTTATCGATACTAGTATTATGCCCAGTACATGACCTTATG
GGACTTTCCTACTTGGCAGTACATCTACGTATTAGTCATCGCTATTACCATGGTGATGCGGTTTTGGCAG
TACATCAATGGGCGTGGATAGCGGTTTGACTCACGGGGATTTCCAAGTCTCCACCCCATTGACGTCAATG
GGAGTTTGTTTTGGCACCAAAATCAACGGGACTTTCCAAAATGTCGTAACAACTCCGCCCCATTGACGCA
AATGGGCGGTAGGCGTGTACGGTGGGAGGTTTATATAAGCAGAGCTCGTTTAGTGAACCGTCAGATCGCC
TGGAGACGCCATCCACGCTGTTTTGACCTCCATAGAAGATTCTAGAGCTAGCGAATTCGAGAACGAGGAG
GAAGGAGAGAAAATGGCGTCCACGGATTACAGTACCTATAGCCAAGCTGCAGCGCAGCAGGGCTACAGTG
CTTACACCGCCCAGCCCACTCAAGGATATGCACAGACCACCCAGGCATATGGGCAACAAAGCTATGGAAC
CTATGGACAGCCCACTGATGTCAGCTATACCCAGGCTCAGACCACTGCAACCTATGGGCAGACCGCCTAT
GCAACTTCTTATGGACAGCCTCCCACTGGTTATACTACTCCAACTGCCCCCCAGGCATACAGCCAGCCTG
TCCAGGGGTATGGCACTGGTGCTTATGATACCACCACTGCTACAGTCACCACCACCCAGGCCTCCTATGC
AGCTCAGTCTGCATATGGCACTCAGCCTGCTTATCCAGCCTATGGGCAGCAGCCAGCAGCCACTGCACCT
ACAAGACCGCAGGATGGAAACAAGCCCACTGAGACTAGTCAACCTCAATCTAGCACAGGGGGTTACAACC
AGCCCAGCCTAGGATATGGACAGAGTAACTACAGTTATCCCCAGGTACCTGGGAGCTACCCCATGCAGCC
AGTCACTGCACCTCCATCCTACCCTCCTACCAGCTATTCCTCTACACAGCCGACTAGTTATGATCAGAGC
AGTTACTCTCAGCAGAACACCTATGGGCAACCGAGCAGCTATGGACAGCAGAGTAGCTATGGTCAACAAA
GCAGCTATGGGCAGCAGCCTCCCACTAGTTACCCACCCCAAACTGGATCCTACAGCCAAGCTCCAAGTCA
ATATAGCCAACAGAGCAGCAGCTACGGGCAGCAGAGCGAGAAACCATACCAGTGTGACTTCAAGGACTGT
GAACGAAGGTTTTCTCGTTCAGACCAGCTCAAAAGACACCAAAGGAGACATACAGGTGTGAAACCATTCC
AGTGTAAAACTTGTCAGCGAAAGTTCTCCCGGTCCGACCACCTGAAGACCCACACCAGGACTCATACAGG
TGAAAAGCCCTTCAGCTGTCGGTGGCCAAGTTGTCAGAAAAAGTTTGCCCGGTCAGATGAATTAGTCCGC
CATCACAACATGCATCAGAGAAACATGACCAAACTCCAGCTGGCGCTTGGATACCCATACGATGTTCCAG
ATTACGCTAGCTGAGAATTCGAATTTAAATCGGATCCGCGGCCGCGAAGGATCTGCGATCGCTCCGGTGC
CCGTCAGTGGGCAGAGCGCACATCGCCCACAGTCCCCGAGAAGTTGGGGGGAGGGGTCGGCAATTGAACG
GGTGCCTAGAGAAGGTGGCGCGGGGTAAACTGGGAAAGTGATGTCGTGTACTGGCTCCGCCTTTTTCCCG
AGGGTGGGGGAGAACCGTATATAAGTGCAGTAGTCGCCGTGAACGTTCTTTTTCGCAACGGGTTTGCCGC
CAGAACACAGCTGAAGCTTCGAGGGGCTCGCATCTCTCCTTCACGCGCCCGCCGCCCTACCTGAGGCCGC
CATCCACGCCGGTTGAGTCGCGTTCTGCCGCCTCCCGCCTGTGGTGCCTCCTGAACTGCGTCCGCCGTCT
AGGTAAGTTTAAAGCTCAGGTCGAGACCGGGCCTTTGTCCGGCGCTCCCTTGGAGCCTACCTAGACTCAG
CCGGCTCTCCACGCTTTGCCTGACCCTGCTTGCTCAACTCTACGTCTTTGTTTCGTTTTCTGTTCTGCGC
CGTTACAGATCCAAGCTGTGACCGGCGCTACCGGTCGCCACCATGGTGAGCAAGGGCGAGGAGGATAACA
TGGCCATCATCAAGGAGTTCATGCGCTTCAAGGTGCACATGGAGGGCTCCGTGAACGGCCACGAGTTCGA
GATCGAGGGCGAGGGCGAGGGCCGCCCCTACGAGGGCACCCAGACCGCCAAGCTGAAGGTGACCAAGGGT
GGCCCCCTGCCCTTCGCCTGGGACATCCTGTCCCCTCAGTTCATGTACGGCTCCAAGGCCTACGTGAAGC
ACCCCGCCGACATCCCCGACTACTTGAAGCTGTCCTTCCCCGAGGGCTTCAATTGGGAGCGCGTGATGAA
CTTCGAGGACGGCGGCGTGGTGACCGTGACCCAGGACTCCTCCCTGCAGGACGGCGAGTTCATCTACAAG
GTGAAGCTGCGCGGCACCAACTTCCCCTCCGACGGCCCCGTAATGCAGTGTCGTACCATGGGCTGGGAGG
CCTCCACTGAGCGGATGTACCCCGAGGACGGCGCCCTGAAGGGCGAGATCAAGCAGAGGCTGAAGCTGAA
GGACGGCGGCCACTACGACGCTGAGGTCAAGACCACCTACAAGGCCAAGAAGCCCGTGCAGCTGCCCGGC
GCCTACAACGTCGACATCAAGTTGGACATCCTTTCCCACAACGAGGACTACACCATCGTGGAACAGTACG
AACGCGCCGAGGGCCGCCACTCCACCGGCGGCATGGACGAGCTGTACAAGAAGCTTGGCAGTGGAGAGGG
CAGAGGAAGTCTGCTAACATGCGGTGACGTCGAGGAGAATCCTGGCCCAATGACCGAGTACAAGCCCACG
GTGCGCCTCGCCACCCGCGACGACGTCCCCAGGGCCGTACGCACCCTCGCCGCCGCGTTCGCCGACTACC
CCGCCACGCGCCACACCGTCGATCCGGACCGCCACATCGAGCGGGTCACCGAGCTGCAAGAACTCTTCCT
CACGCGCGTCGGGCTCGACATCGGCAAGGTGTGGGTCGCGGACGACGGCGCCGCGGTGGCGGTCTGGACC
ACGCCGGAGAGCGTCGAAGCGGGGGCGGTGTTCGCCGAGATCGGCCCGCGCATGGCCGAGTTGAGCGGTT
CCCGGCTGGCCGCGCAGCAACAGATGGAAGGCCTCCTGGCGCCGCACCGGCCCAAGGAGCCCGCGTGGTT
CCTGGCCACCGTCGGCGTCTCGCCCGACCACCAGGGCAAGGGTCTGGGCAGCGCCGTCGTGCTCCCCGGA
GTGGAGGCGGCCGAGCGCGCCGGGGTGCCCGCCTTCCTGGAGACCTCCGCGCCCCGCAACCTCCCCTTCT
ACGAGCGGCTCGGCTTCACCGTCACCGCCGACGTCGAGGTGCCCGAAGGACCGCGCACCTGGTGCATGAC
CCGCAAGCCCGGTGCCTGAAATCAACCTCTGGATTACAAAATTTGTGAAAGATTGACTGGTATTCTTAAC
TATGTTGCTCCTTTTACGCTATGTGGATACGCTGCTTTAATGCCTTTGTATCATGCTATTGCTTCCCGTA
TGGCTTTCATTTTCTCCTCCTTGTATAAATCCTGGTTGCTGTCTCTTTATGAGGAGTTGTGGCCCGTTGT
CAGGCAACGTGGCGTGGTGTGCACTGTGTTTGCTGACGCAACCCCCACTGGTTGGGGCATTGCCACCACC
TGTCAGCTCCTTTCCGGGACTTTCGCTTTCCCCCTCCCTATTGCCACGGCGGAACTCATCGCCGCCTGCC
TTGCCCGCTGCTGGACAGGGGCTCGGCTGTTGGGCACTGACAATTCCGTGGTGTTGTCGGGGAAATCATC
GTCCTTTCCTTGGCTGCTCGCCTGTGTTGCCACCTGGATTCTGCGCGGGACGTCCTTCTGCTACGTCCCT
TCGGCCCTCAATCCAGCGGACCTTCCTTCCCGCGGCCTGCTGCCGGCTCTGCGGCCTCTTCCGCGTCTCC
GCCTTCGCCCTCAGACGAGTCGGATCTCCCTTTGGGCCGCCTCCCCGCCTGGTACCTTTAAGACCAATGA
CTTACAAGGCAGCTGTAGATCTTAGCCACTTTTTAAAAGAAAAGGGGGGACTGGAAGGGCTAATTCACTC
CCAACGAAGATAAGATCTGCTTTTTGCTTGTACTGGGTCTCTCTGGTTAGACCAGATCTGAGCCTGGGAG
CTCTCTGGCTAACTAGGGAACCCACTGCTTAAGCCTCAATAAAGCTTGCCTTGAGTGCTTCAAGTAGTGT
GTGCCCGTCTGTTGTGTGACTCTGGTAACTAGAGATCCCTCAGACCCTTTTAGTCAGTGTGGAAAATCTC
TAGCAGTAGTAGTTCATGTCATCTTATTATTCAGTATTTATAACTTGCAAAGAAATGAATATCAGAGAGT
GAGAGGAACTTGTTTATTGCAGCTTATAATGGTTACAAATAAAGCAATAGCATCACAAATTTCACAAATA
AAGCATTTTTTTCACTGCATTCTAGTTGTGGTTTGTCCAAACTCATCAATGTATCTTATCATGTCTGGCT
CTAGCTATCCCGCCCCTAACTCCGCCCATCCCGCCCCTAACTCCGCCCAGTTCCGCCCATTCTCCGCCCC
ATGGCTGACTAATTTTTTTTATTTATGCAGAGGCCGAGGCCGCCTCGGCCTCTGAGCTATTCCAGAAGTA
GTGAGGAGGCTTTTTTGGAGGCCTAGACTTTTGCAGAGACCAAATTCGTAATCATGTCATAGCTGTTTCC
TGTGTGAAATTGTTATCCGCTCACAATTCCACACAACATACGAGCCGGAAGCATAAAGTGTAAAGCCTGG
GGTGCCTAATGAGTGAGCTAACTCACATTAATTGCGTTGCGCTCACTGCCCGCTTTCCAGTCGGGAAACC
TGTCGTGCCAGCTGCATTAATGAATCGGCCAACGCGCGGGGAGAGGCGGTTTGCGTATTGGGCGCTCTTC
CGCTTCCTCGCTCACTGACTCGCTGCGCTCGGTCGTTCGGCTGCGGCGAGCGGTATCAGCTCACTCAAAG
GCGGTAATACGGTTATCCACAGAATCAGGGGATAACGCAGGAAAGAACATGTGAGCAAAAGGCCAGCAAA
AGGCCAGGAACCGTAAAAAGGCCGCGTTGCTGGCGTTTTTCCATAGGCTCCGCCCCCCTGACGAGCATCA
CAAAAATCGACGCTCAAGTCAGAGGTGGCGAAACCCGACAGGACTATAAAGATACCAGGCGTTTCCCCCT
GGAAGCTCCCTCGTGCGCTCTCCTGTTCCGACCCTGCCGCTTACCGGATACCTGTCCGCCTTTCTCCCTT
CGGGAAGCGTGGCGCTTTCTCATAGCTCACGCTGTAGGTATCTCAGTTCGGTGTAGGTCGTTCGCTCCAA
GCTGGGCTGTGTGCACGAACCCCCCGTTCAGCCCGACCGCTGCGCCTTATCCGGTAACTATCGTCTTGAG
TCCAACCCGGTAAGACACGACTTATCGCCACTGGCAGCAGCCACTGGTAACAGGATTAGCAGAGCGAGGT
ATGTAGGCGGTGCTACAGAGTTCTTGAAGTGGTGGCCTAACTACGGCTACACTAGAAGAACAGTATTTGG
TATCTGCGCTCTGCTGAAGCCAGTTACCTTCGGAAAAAGAGTTGGTAGCTCTTGATCCGGCAAACAAACC
ACCGCTGGTAGCGGTGGTTTTTTTGTTTGCAAGCAGCAGATTACGCGCAGAAAAAAAGGATCTCAAGAAG
ATCCTTTGATCTTTTCTACGGGGTCTGACGCTCAGTGGAACGAAAACTCACGTTAAGGGATTTTGGTCAT
GAGATTATCAAAAAGGATCTTCACCTAGATCCTTTTAAATTAAAAATGAAGTTTTAAATCAATCTAAAGT
ATATATGAGTAAACTTGGTCTGACAGTTACCAATGCTTAATCAGTGAGGCACCTATCTCAGCGATCTGTC
TATTTCGTTCATCCATAGTTGCCTGACTCCCCGTCGTGTAGATAACTACGATACGGGAGGGCTTACCATC
TGGCCCCAGTGCTGCAATGATACCGCGAGACCCACGCTCACCGGCTCCAGATTTATCAGCAATAAACCAG
CCAGCCGGAAGGGCCGAGCGCAGAAGTGGTCCTGCAACTTTATCCGCCTCCATCCAGTCTATTAATTGTT
GCCGGGAAGCTAGAGTAAGTAGTTCGCCAGTTAATAGTTTGCGCAACGTTGTTGCCATTGCTACAGGCAT
CGTGGTGTCACGCTCGTCGTTTGGTATGGCTTCATTCAGCTCCGGTTCCCAACGATCAAGGCGAGTTACA
TGATCCCCCATGTTGTGCAAAAAAGCGGTTAGCTCCTTCGGTCCTCCGATCGTTGTCAGAAGTAAGTTGG
CCGCAGTGTTATCACTCATGGTTATGGCAGCACTGCATAATTCTCTTACTGTCATGCCATCCGTAAGATG
CTTTTCTGTGACTGGTGAGTACTCAACCAAGTCATTCTGAGAATAGTGTATGCGGCGACCGAGTTGCTCT
TGCCCGGCGTCAATACGGGATAATACCGCGCCACATAGCAGAACTTTAAAAGTGCTCATCATTGGAAAAC
GTTCTTCGGGGCGAAAACTCTCAAGGATCTTACCGCTGTTGAGATCCAGTTCGATGTAACCCACTCGTGC
ACCCAACTGATCTTCAGCATCTTTTACTTTCACCAGCGTTTCTGGGTGAGCAAAAACAGGAAGGCAAAAT
GCCGCAAAAAAGGGAATAAGGGCGACACGGAAATGTTGAATACTCATACTCTTCCTTTTTCAATATTATT
GAAGCATTTATCAGGGTTATTGTCTCATGAGCGGATACATATTTGAATGTATTTAGAAAAATAAACAAAT
AGGGGTTCCGCGCACATTTCCCCGAAAAGTGCCACCTGACGTCTAAGAAACCATTATTATCATGACATTA
ACCTATAAAAATAGGCGTATCACGAGGCCCTTTCGTCTCGCGCGTTTCGGTGATGACGGTGAAAACCTCT
GACACATGCAGCTCCCGGAGACGGTCACAGCTTGTCTGTAAGCGGATGCCGGGAGCAGACAAGCCCGTCA
GGGCGCGTCAGCGGGTGTTGGCGGGTGTCGGGGCTGGCTTAACTATGCGGCATCAGAGCAGATTGTACTG
AGAGTGCACCATATGCGGTGTGAAATACCGCACAGATGCGTAAGGAGAAAATACCGCATCAGGCGCCATT
CGCCATTCAGGCTGCGCAACTGTTGGGAAGGGCGATCGGTGCGGGCCTCTTCGCTATTACGCCAGCTGGC
GAAAGGGGGATGTGCTGCAAGGCGATTAAGTTGGGTAACGCCAGGGTTTTCCCAGTCACGACGTTGTAAA
ACGACGGCCAGTGCCAAGCTG
Features (pLannotate 1.2.2; 31 found; start..end, strand, type, name):
      6..232     +  promoter       RSV promoter: Rous sarcoma virus enhancer/promoter
    233..413     +  LTR            5' LTR (truncated): truncated 5' long terminal repeat (LTR) from HIV-1
    460..585     +  misc_feature   HIV-1 Ψ: packaging signal of human immunodeficiency virus type 1
    569..907     +  CDS            HIV-1 gag (fragment): gag protein from human immunodeficiency virus 1; gag
   1078..1311    +  misc_feature   RRE: The Rev response element (RRE) of HIV-1 allows for Rev-dependent mRNA export from the nucleus to the cytoplasm.
   1688..1788    +  CDS            Rev (fragment): human immunodeficiency virus 1 (HIV-1) Rev protein; rev; enhances nuclear export of unspliced and incompletely spliced viral mRNAs
   1807..1923    +  misc_feature   cPPT/CTS: central polypurine tract and central termination sequence of HIV-1
   1936..2012    +  enhancer       CMV enhancer (fragment): human cytomegalovirus immediate early enhancer
   2013..2216    +  promoter       CMV promoter: human cytomegalovirus (CMV) immediate early promoter
   2323..3081    +  CDS            EWSR1 (fragment): EWS_HUMAN - Also known as EWS. Experimental evidence at protein level: Swiss-Prot protein existence level 1. Might normally function as a transcriptional repressor. EWS- fusion-proteins (EFPS) may play a role in the tumorigenic process. They may disturb gene expression by mimicking, or interfering with the normal function of CTD-POLII within the transcription initiation complex. They may also contribute to an aberrant activation of the fusion protein target genes. From Homo sapiens (Human).
   3121..3408    +  CDS            wt1-b (fragment): WT1B_XENLA - Also known as wt1 From Xenopus laevis (African clawed frog).
   3412..3438    +  CDS            3xHA (fragment): three tandem HA epitope tags
   3509..3720    +  promoter       EF-1α core promoter: core promoter for human elongation factor EF-1α
   3733..4001    +  LTR            5' LTR (truncated): truncated 5' long terminal repeat (LTR) from human T-cell leukemia virus (HTLV) type 1
   4033..4740    +  CDS            mCherry2: mCherry2 is a basic (constitutively fluorescent) red fluorescent protein published in 2017, derived from Discosoma sp.. It has very low acid sensitivity.
   4810..5409    +  CDS            PuroR: puromycin N-acetyltransferase; pac from Streptomyces alboniger; confers resistance to puromycin
   5410..5998    +  misc_feature   WPRE: woodchuck hepatitis virus posttranscriptional regulatory element
   5993..6100    +  CDS            nef (fragment): NEF_SIVS4 - Experimental evidence at protein level: Swiss-Prot protein existence level 1. Interferes with TCR signaling from the cell membrane. Interacts with CD247/TCRZ (TCR zeta chain) and exert potent down- regulation of cell surface TCR/CD3 complexes. From Simian immunodeficiency virus (isolate F236/smH4) (SIV-sm) (Simian immunodeficiency virus sooty mangabey monkey).
   6125..6305    +  LTR            5' LTR (truncated): truncated 5' long terminal repeat (LTR) from HIV-1
   6377..6498    +  polyA_signal   SV40 poly(A) signal: SV40 polyadenylation signal
   6538..6673    +  rep_origin     SV40 ori: SV40 origin of replication
   6730..6746    -  protein_bind   lac operator: The lac repressor binds to the lac operator to inhibit transcription in E. coli. This inhibition can be relieved by adding lactose or isopropyl-β-D-thiogalactopyranoside (IPTG). lac repressor encoded by lacI
   6754..6784    -  promoter       lac promoter: promoter for the E. coli lac operon
   6799..6820    -  protein_bind   CAP binding site: CAP binding activates transcription in the presence of cAMP. E. coli catabolite activator protein
   6833..6925    -  CDS            lacI (fragment): lac repressor; lacI; The lac repressor binds to the lac operator to inhibit transcription in E. coli. This inhibition can be relieved by adding lactose or isopropyl-β-D-thiogalactopyranoside (IPTG).
   7108..7696    -  rep_origin     ori: high-copy-number ColE1/pMB1/pBR322/pUC origin of replication
   7867..8727    -  CDS            AmpR: β-lactamase; bla; confers resistance to ampicillin, carbenicillin, and related antibiotics
   8728..8832    -  promoter       AmpR promoter: bla
   8927..8962    +  CDS            rop (fragment): Rop protein, which maintains plasmids at low copy number; rop
   9064..9163    +  misc_feature   bom (fragment): basis of mobility region from pBR322
   9169..9323    -  CDS            lacZα (fragment): LacZα fragment of β-galactosidase; lacZ fragment
