[The description below was written by a language model from this plasmid's Addgene catalogue record and pLannotate feature annotations shown in this document.]
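Description:
pCDH-EWSR1::WT1(-KTS) is a third-generation-style HIV-1 lentiviral expression plasmid for delivering the human EWSR1::WT1 fusion oncoprotein in its -KTS isoform, the chimeric transcription factor associated with desmoplastic small round cell tumor. It is propagated in E. coli through a high-copy ColE1/pUC origin with ampicillin resistance. The viral portion carries an RSV promoter driving a truncated 5' LTR, the Ψ packaging signal with a gag fragment, the RRE for Rev-dependent export of the genomic RNA, the cPPT/CTS, a WPRE to boost transcript expression, and a truncated 3' LTR followed by an SV40 polyadenylation signal. An SV40 origin is also present in the backbone.

Two expression units sit between the LTRs. A CMV enhancer/promoter drives the 1,116 bp insert, which the annotation resolves as an EWSR1 N-terminal fragment joined to a WT1 zinc-finger region. The software matched the latter to a Xenopus homologue, but the record lists the insert as human. It ends in a C-terminal HA epitope; the short annotated span suggests a single HA copy rather than three. Downstream, an EF-1α core promoter with an HTLV-1 LTR element drives a fluorescent reporter followed by puromycin N-acetyltransferase, allowing transduced cells to be tracked and selected. The catalogue names the backbone as a copGFP-T2A-Puro version, whereas the sequenced plasmid is annotated with mCherry2 in that position, and the linker between reporter and PuroR is not annotated. The construct is suited to stable ectopic expression of the fusion protein in mammalian cells and to its detection via the HA tag.
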