Addgene plasmid #220565: pCDH-EWSR1::WT1(-KTS)
Purpose: Lentiviral expression of human EWSR1::WT1(-KTS)
Depositing lab: Sean Lee. Depositing organization: Tulane University. Publication: Enzalutamide induces cytotoxicity in desmoplastic small round cell tumor independent of the androgen receptor. Magrath JW, Goldberg IN, Truong DD, Hartono AB, Sampath SS, Jackson CE, Ghosh A, Cardin DL, Zhang H, Ludwig JA, Lee SB. Commun Biol. 2024 Apr 4;7(1):411. doi: 10.1038/s42003-024-06003-0. PubMed 38575753.
Backbone
  Vector backbone: pCDH-EF1-copGFP-T2A-Puro
  Vector type: Lentiviral
  Selectable markers: Puromycin
Growth in bacteria
  Bacterial resistance: Ampicillin, 100 μg/mL
  Growth temperature: 37°C
  Growth strain: NEB Stable
  Copy number: High Copy
Gene/Insert
  Gene/Insert name: EWSR1::WT1(-KTS)
  Species: H. sapiens (human)
  Insert size (bp): 1116
  Entrez Gene: EWSR1 (a.k.a. EWS, EWS-FLI1); WT1 (a.k.a. AWT1, GUD, NPHS4, WAGR, WIT-2, WT-1, WT33)
  Tag / fusion protein: HA (C terminal on insert)
  Cloning method: Restriction Enzyme; 5′ cloning site Unknown (unknown if destroyed); 3′ cloning site Unknown (unknown if destroyed)
Terms and licenses: Academic/Nonprofit Terms; Industry Terms: Not Available to Industry
How to cite: pCDH-EWSR1::WT1(-KTS) was a gift from Sean Lee (Addgene plasmid # 220565 ; http://n2t.net/addgene:220565 ; RRID:Addgene_220565)
